>Addgene plasmid #40347 | CXN-BCL-6 ZFΔ (pCXN2-BCL6-ZFdel) | addgene partial sequence | sequence record 52869 | Bglob-pA-R 5'-ttttggcagagggaaaaaga-3'
GCCACCACCTTCTGATAGGCAGCCTGCACCTGAGGAGTGAATTCCTCGACGGTATGGGTCTCTCCCATCT
CCTCAGGGAACGTGGGGCCAGCGGTGTGGAGGCACATCTCTGCATGCTGTGGGGACTGAGAGCCGCAGGA
CGTGCACTTCGGGGGGTGCATGTAGAGTGGTGAGTGGCTCTCGCTGCTGCTGCGGGGAGAGCCCGTCATG
GACCTGTTAACGATGTTATTGAGCCGGCTGGCTTGTGGGATGGTGGAGTCCTCCCCGCTGGCACTCAGCT
TGGTTGGGGACTGGAGGTCAAGGTTCTCAGGCTCCATGGGTGGCTGGCAGGCAGGTGGGGCCGTGTAGGC
TCGTGGGGAAAGGCGGCCCAGCTCAGCCTGCTCAGGCCCCTCTGGTTTGGCATTCTGGTTGAGGCTGTTG
AGCACGATGAACTTGTATTTCTTCCAGTTGCAGGCTTTGGGGTCAGTGGGGCTCTTGGCTGGAGGGGAGC
CAGAAGCCTGGAGGATGCAGGCATTCTTACTGCTGCAGGACTCTGTGGGCGAGTTGGGCTGGCAGTCAGA
TTTCTGGGGGCTCTGTGGACTAACCAGACCCTTCCGGTTCAGGGGTGCATTGGGGGGCTCGAAATGCAGG
GCAATCTCATCTTCCGAGGAGGGTCTCTCTTCTTCTTTGCTGGCCTTGTCACAAGGGAAGTAGGGGGCAT
TTCGGGCTGAGGGGGCAGCAGGTTTGAGGCCCTC
