[The description below was written by a language model from this plasmid's Addgene catalogue record.]
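Description:
CXN-BCL-6 ZFΔ (pCXN2-BCL6-ZFdel) is a mammalian expression plasmid built on the pCXN2 backbone (about 5.2 kb without insert). It is maintained in E. coli as a high-copy plasmid under ampicillin selection. Expression of the insert is driven by the CAG promoter, a strong composite element that combines the CMV immediate-early enhancer with the chicken β-actin promoter and gives robust, broadly active transcription in mammalian cells. The listed 3′ sequencing primer name indicates a β-globin polyadenylation region downstream of the cloning site. No feature table accompanies the record, and it does not list any mammalian selection marker, epitope tag or reporter.

The payload is a truncated human BCL6 cDNA encoding amino acids 1–504, which lacks the C-terminal zinc finger domain responsible for the protein's sequence-specific DNA binding. According to the depositor's notes, the deletion was made in a pBS clone of full-length BCL-6. That clone was cut at a unique site 45 bp upstream of the start of the zinc finger region and at a site in the vector, the intervening fragment was removed, and the plasmid was religated. The shortened cDNA was then moved into pCXN2 via SalI and XhoI, although the catalogue fields list the cloning sites as unknown.

The associated publication concerns BCL-6 repression of AP-1 function and the regulation of Blimp-1 expression and B lymphocyte differentiation. In that context the construct is suited to use as a domain-deletion mutant in transfection experiments, allowing comparison with full-length BCL-6 to test which activities of this transcriptional repressor depend on its zinc finger domain.
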