Addgene plasmid #40347: CXN-BCL-6 ZFΔ (pCXN2-BCL6-ZFdel)
Depositing lab: Alexander Dent. Depositing organization: Indiana University School of Medicine, Indianapolis. Publication: Repression of AP-1 function: a mechanism for the regulation of Blimp-1 expression and B lymphocyte differentiation by the B cell lymphoma-6 protooncogene. Vasanwala FH, Kusam S, Toney LM, Dent AL. J Immunol. 2002 Aug 15;169(4):1922-9. PubMed 12165517.
Backbone
  Vector backbone: pCXN2
  Backbone manufacturer: Niwa, Yamamura, and Miyazaki (PMID: 1660837)
  Backbone size w/o insert (bp): 5200
  Vector type: Mammalian Expression
Growth in bacteria
  Bacterial resistance: Ampicillin, 100 μg/mL
  Growth temperature: 37°C
  Growth strain: DH5alpha
  Copy number: High Copy
Gene/Insert
  Gene/Insert name: BCL-6 ZFΔ (alt name: BCL-6)
  Species: H. sapiens (human)
  Mutation: Contains aa1-504; ZF domain deleted (see note below)
  Entrez Gene: BCL6 (a.k.a. BCL5, BCL6A, LAZ3, ZBTB27, ZNF51)
  Promoter: pCAG
  Cloning method: Restriction Enzyme; 5′ cloning site Unknown (unknown if destroyed); 3′ cloning site Unknown (unknown if destroyed)
  Sequencing primers: 5′ pCAG-F; 3′ Bglob-pA-R (ttttggcagagggaaaaaga)
Terms and licenses: Academic/Nonprofit Terms; Industry Terms: Not Available to Industry
Depositor comments: The CXN-BCL-6 ZF deletion was made by digesting pBS-BCL-6FL with AspI, which cleaves a unique site in the human BCL-6 cDNA 45 bp before the start of the ZF domain, and HindIII, which cleaves the pBS vector. The digested plasmid was separated from the smaller deleted fragment, and ligated. The truncated cDNA was then cloned into pCXN2 via SalI and XhoI.
How to cite: CXN-BCL-6 ZFΔ (pCXN2-BCL6-ZFdel) was a gift from Alexander Dent (Addgene plasmid # 40347 ; http://n2t.net/addgene:40347 ; RRID:Addgene_40347)
